>Addgene plasmid #145964 | pETM-60-NusA-DmBelle_1-298_B | depositor full sequence | sequence record 288409 | Full Sequence
TGGCGAATGGG
[124 nt withheld, positions 12-135]
C
[91 nt withheld, positions 137-227]
A
[49 nt withheld, positions 229-277]
CCTTTGACGTTGGAGTCCACGTTCTTT
[37 nt withheld, positions 305-341]
ACCCTATCTCGGTCTATTCTTTTGATTTATAAGGGATTTTGCCGATTTCGGCCTATTGGTTAAAAAATGA
GCTGATTTAACAAAAATTTAACGCGAATTTTAACAAAATATTAACGTTTACAATTTCAGGTGGCACTTTT
CGGGGAAATGTGCGCGGAACCCCTATTTGTTTATTTTTCTAAATACATTCAAATATGTATCCGCTCATGA
ATTAATTCTTAGAAAAACTCATCGAGCATCAAATGAAACTGCAATTTATTCATATCAGGATTATCAATAC
CATATTTTTGAAAAAGCCGTTTCTGTAATGAAGGAGAAAACTCACCGAGGCAGTTCCATAGGATGGCAAG
ATCCTGGTATCGGTCTGCGATTCCGACTCGTCCAACATCAATACAACCTATTAATTTCCCCTCGTCAAAA
ATAAGGTTATCAAGTGAGAAATCACCATGAGTGACGACTGAATCCGGTGAGAATGGCAAAAGTTTATGCA
TTTCTTTCCAGACTTGTTCAACAGGCCAGCCATTACGCTCGTCATCAAAATCACTCGCATCAACCAAACC
GTTATTCATTCGTGATTGCGCCTGAGCGAGACGAAATACGCGATCGCTGTTAAAAGGACAATTACAAACA
GGAATCGAATGCAACCGGCGCAGGAACACTGCCAGCGCATCAACAATATTTTCACCTGAATCAGGATATT
CTTCTAATACCTGGAATGCTGTTTTCCCGGGGATCGCAGTGGTGAGTAACCATGCATCATCAGGAGTACG
GATAAAATGCTTGATGGTCGGAAGAGGCATAAATTCCGTCAGCCAGTTTAGTCTGACCATCTCATCTGTA
ACATCATTGGCAACGCTACCTTTGCCATGTTTCAGAAACAACTCTGGCGCATCGGGCTTCCCATACAATC
GATAGATTGTCGCACCTGATTGCCCGACATTATCGCGAGCCCATTTATACCCATATAAATCAGCATCCAT
GTTGGAATTTAATCGCGGCCTAGAGCAAGACGTTTCCCGTTGAATATGGCTCATAACACCCCTTGTATTA
CTGTTTATGTAAGCAGACAGTTTTATTGTTCATGACCAAAATCCCTTAACGTGAGTTTTCGTTCCACTGA
GCGTCAGACCCCGTAGAAAAGATCAAAGGATCTTCTTGAGATCCTTTTTTTCTGCGCGTAATCTGCTGCT
TGCAAACAAAAAAACCACCGCTACCAGCGGTGGTTTGTTTGCCGGATCAAGAGCTACCAACTCTTTTTCC
GAAGGTAACTGGCTTCAGCAGAGCGCAGATACCAAATACTGTCCTTCTAGTGTAGCCGTAGTTAGGCCAC
CACTTCAAGAACTCTGTAGCACCGCCTACATACCTCGCTCTGCTAATCCTGTTACCAGTGGCTGCTGCCA
GTGGCGATAAGTCGTGTCTTACCGGGTTGGACTCAAGACGATAGTTACCGGATAAGGCGCAGCGGTCGGG
CTGAACGGGGGGTTCGTGCACACAGCCCAGCTTGGAGCGAACGACCTACACCGAACTGAGATACCTACAG
CGTGAGCTATGAGAAAGCGCCACGCTTCCCGAAGGGAGAAAGGCGGACAGGTATCCGGTAAGCGGCAGGG
TCGGAACAGGAGAGCGCACGAGGGAGCTTCCAGGGGGAAACGCCTGGTATCTTTATAGTCCTGTCGGGTT
TCGCCACCTCTGACTTGAGCGTCGATTTTTGTGATGCTCGTCAGGGGGGCGGAGCCTATGGAAAAACGCC
AGCAACGCGGCCTTTTTACGGTTCCTGGCCTTTTGCTGGCCTTTTGCTCACATGTTCTTTCCTGCGTTAT
CCCCTGATTCTGTGGATAACCGTATTACCGCCTTTGAGTGAGCTGATACCGCTCGCCGCAGCCGAACGAC
CGAGCGCAGCGAGTCAGTGAGCGAGGAAGCGGAAGAGCGCCTGATGCGGTATTTTCTCCTTACGCATCTG
TGCGGTATTTCACACCGCATATATGGTGCACTCTCAGTACAATCTGCTCTGATGCCGCATAGTTAAGCCA
GTATACACTCCGCTATCGCTACGTGACTGGGTCATGGCTGCGCCCCGACACCCGCCAACACCCGCTGACG
CGCCCTGACGGGCTTGTCTGCTCCCGGCATCCGCTTACAGACAAGCTGTGACCGTCTCCGGGAGCTGCAT
GTGTCAGAGGTTTTCACCGTCATCACCGAAACGCGCGAGGCAGCTGCGGTAAAGCTCATCAGCGTGGTCG
TGAAGCGATTCACAGATGTCTGCCTGTTCATCCGCGTCCAGCTCGTTGAGTTTCTCCAGAAGCGTTAATG
TCTGGCTTCTGATAAAGCGGGCCATGTTAAGGGCGGTTTTTTCCTGTTTGGTCACTGATGCCTCCGTGTA
AGGGGGATTTCTGTTCATGGGGGTAATGATACCGATGAAACGAGAGAGGATGCTCACGATACGGGTTACT
GATGATGAACATGCCCGGTTACTGGAACGTTGTGAGGGTAAACAACTGGCGGTATGGATGCGGCGGGACC
AGAGAAAAATCACTCAGGGTCAATGCCAGCGCTTCGTTAATACAGATGTAGGTGTTCCACAGGGTAGCCA
GCAGCATCCTGCGATGCAGATCCGGAACATAATGGTGCAGGGCGCTGACTTCCGCGTTTCCAGACTTTAC
GAAACACGGAAACCGAAGACCATTCATGTTGTTGCTCAGGTCGCAGACGTTTTGCAGCAGCAGTCGCTTC
ACGTTCGCTCGCGTATCGGTGATTCATTCTGCTAACCAGTAAGGCAACCCCGCCAGCCTAGCCGGGTCCT
CAACGACAGGAGCACGATCATGCGCACCCGTGGGGCCGCCATGCCGGCGATAATGGCCTGCTTCTCGCCG
AAACGTTTGGTGGCGGGACCAGTGACGAAGGCTTGAGCGAGGGCGTGCAAGATTCCGAATACCGCAAGCG
ACAGGCCGATCATCGTCGCGCTCCAGCGAAAGCGGTCCTCGCCGAAAATGACCCAGAGCGCTGCCGGCAC
CTGTCCTACGAGTTGCATGATAAAGAAGACAGTCATAAGTGCGGCGACGATAGTCATGCCCCGCGCCCAC
CGGAAGGAGCTGACTGGGTTGAAGGCTCTCAAGGGCATCGGTCGAGATCCCGGTGCCTAATGAGTGAGCT
AACTTACATTAATTGCGTTGCGCTCACTGCCCGCTTTCCAGTCGGGAAACCTGTCGTGCCAGCTGCATTA
ATGAATCGGCCAACGCGCGGGGAGAGGCGGTTTGCGTATTGGGCGCCAGGGTGGTTTTTCTTTTCACCAG
TGAGACGGGCAACAGCTGATTGCCCTTCACCGCCTGGCCCTGAGAGAGTTGCAGCAAGCGGTCCACGCTG
GTTTGCCCCAGCAGGCGAAAATCCTGTTTGATGGTGGTTAACGGCGGGATATAACATGAGCTGTCTTCGG
TATCGTCGTATCCCACTACCGAGATATCCGCACCAACGCGCAGCCCGGACTCGGTAATGGCGCGCATTGC
GCCCAGCGCCATCTGATCGTTGGCAACCAGCATCGCAGTGGGAACGATGCCCTCATTCAGCATTTGCATG
GTTTGTTGAAAACCGGACATGGCACTCCAGTCGCCTTCCCGTTCCGCTATCGGCTGAATTTGATTGCGAG
TGAGATATTTATGCCAGCCAGCCAGACGCAGACGCGCCGAGACAGAACTTAATGGGCCCGCTAACAGCGC
GATTTGCTGGTGACCCAATGCGACCAGATGCTCCACGCCCAGTCGCGTACCGTCTTCATGGGAGAAAATA
ATACTGTTGATGGGTGTCTGGTCAGAGACATCAAGAAATAACGCCGGAACATTAGTGCAGGCAGCTTCCA
CAGCAATGGCATCCTGGTCATCCAGCGGATAGTTAATGATCAGCCCACTGACGCGTTGCGCGAGAAGATT
GTGCACCGCCGCTTTACAGGCTTCGACGCCGCTTCGTTCTACCATCGACACCACCACGCTGGCACCCAGT
TGATCGGCGCGAGATTTAATCGCCGCGACAATTTGCGACGGCGCGTGCAGGGCCAGACTGGAGGTGGCAA
CGCCAATCAGCAACGACTGTTTGCCCGCCAGTTGTTGTGCCACGCGGTTGGGAATGTAATTCAGCTCCGC
CATCGCCGCTTCCACTTTTTCCCGCGTTTTCGCAGAAACGTGGCTGGCCTGGTTCACCACGCGGGAAACG
GTCTGATAAGAGACACCGGCATACTCTGCGACATCGTATAACGTTACTGGTTTCACATTCACCACCCTGA
ATTGACTCTCTTCCGGGCGCTATCATGCCATACCGCGAAAGGTTTTGCGCCATTCGATGGTGTCCGGGAT
CTCGACGCTCTCCCTTATGCGACTCCTGCATTAGGAAGCAGCCCAGTAGTAGGTTGAGGCCGTTGAGCAC
CGCCGCCGCAAGGAATGGTGCATGCAAGGAGATGGCGCCCAACAGTCCCCCGGCCACGGGGCCTGCCACC
ATACCCACGCCGAAACAAGCGCTCATGAGCCCGAAGTGGCGAGCCCGATCTTCCCCATCGGTGATGTCGG
CGATATAGGCGCCAGCAACCGCACCTGTGGCGCCGGTGATGCCGGCCACGATGCGTCCGGCGTAGAGGAT
CGAGATCTCGATCCCGCGAAATTAATACGACTCACTATAGGGGAATTGTGAGCGGATAACAATTCCCCTC
TAGAAATAATTTTGTTTAACTTTAAGAAGGAGATATACCATGAAAGAAATTTTGGCTGTAGTTGAAGCCG
TATCCAATGAAAAGGCGCTACCTCGCGAGAAGATTTTCGAAGCATTGGAAAGCGCGCTGGCGACAGCAAC
AAAGAAAAAATATGAACAAGAGATCGACGTCCGCGTACAGATCGATCGCAAAAGCGGTGATTTTGACACT
TTCCGTCGCTGGTTAGTTGTTGATGAAGTCACCCAGCCGACCAAGGAAATCACCCTTGAAGCCGCACGTT
ATGAAGATGAAAGCCTGAACCTGGGCGATTACGTTGAAGATCAGATTGAGTCTGTTACCTTTGACCGTAT
CACTACCCAGACGGCAAAACAGGTTATCGTGCAGAAAGTGCGTGAAGCCGAACGTGCGATGGTGGTTGAT
CAGTTCCGTGAACACGAAGGTGAAATCATCACCGGCGTGGTGAAAAAAGTAAACCGCGACAACATCTCTC
TGGATCTGGGCAACAACGCTGAAGCCGTGATCCTGCGCGAAGATATGCTGCCGCGTGAAAACTTCCGCCC
TGGCGACCGCGTTCGTGGCGTGCTCTATTCCGTTCGCCCGGAAGCGCGTGGCGCGCAACTGTTCGTCACT
CGTTCCAAGCCGGAAATGCTGATCGAACTGTTCCGTATTGAAGTGCCAGAAATCGGCGAAGAAGTGATTG
AAATTAAAGCAGCGGCTCGCGATCCGGGTTCTCGTGCGAAAATCGCGGTGAAAACCAACGATAAACGTAT
CGATCCGGTAGGTGCTTGCGTAGGTATGCGTGGCGCGCGTGTTCAGGCGGTGTCTACTGAACTGGGTGGC
GAGCGTATCGATATCGTCCTGTGGGATGATAACCCGGCGCAGTTCGTGATTAACGCAATGGCACCGGCAG
ACGTTGCTTCTATCGTGGTGGATGAAGATAAACACACTATGGACATCGCCGTTGAAGCCGGTAATCTGGC
GCAGGCGATTGGCCGTAACGGTCAGAACGTGCGTCTGGCTTCGCAACTGAGCGGTTGGGAACTCAACGTG
ATGACCGTTGACGACCTGCAAGCTAAGCATCAGGCGGAAGCGCACGCAGCGATCGACACCTTCACCAAAT
ATCTCGACATCGACGAAGACTTCGCGACTGTTCTGGTAGAAGAAGGCTTCTCGACGCTGGAAGAATTGGC
CTATGTGCCGATGAAAGAGCTGTTGGAAATCGAAGGCCTTGATGAGCCGACCGTTGAAGCACTGCGCGAG
CGTGCTAAAAATGCACTGGCCACCATTGCACAGGCCCAGGAAGAAAGCCTCGGTGATAACAAACCGGCTG
ACGATCTGCTGAACCTTGAAGGGGTAGATCGTGATTTGGCATTCAAACTGGCCGCCCGTGGCGTTTGTAC
GCTGGAAGATCTCGCCGAACAGGGCATTGATGATCTGGCTGATATCGAAGGGTTGACCGACGAAAAAGCC
GGAGCACTGATTATGGCTGCCCGTAATATTTGCTGGTTCGGTGACGAAGCGACTAGTGGTTCTGGTCATC
ACCATCACCATCACTCCGCGGGTGAGAATCTTTATTTTCAGGGCGCCATGGCAATGAGTAATGCTATTAA
CCAAAATGGCACAGGTCTAGAGCAGCAAGTTGCTGGTCTGGACTTGAATGGCGGCTCTGCTGACTACAGC
GGCCCCATAACCAGCAAGACTTCCACTAACTCGGTCACCGGTGGTGTGTATGTGCCCCCGCACCTTCGTG
GTGGTGGTGGCAATAACAACGCAGCGGACGCAGAGAGCCAGGGCCAAGGACAGGGCCAGGGTCAGGGCTT
CGACTCCAGATCCGGGAATCCGCGCCAGGAGACTAGGGACCCTCAACAGTCGCGCGGAGGCGGAGGCGAA
TACCGCAGAGGCGGCGGCGGTGGTGGTCGCGGCTTCAATCGCCAGAGCGGCGACTACGGTTACGGAAGCG
GCGGCGGAGGACGACGTGGAGGCGGTGGACGTTTCGAGGACAACTACAACGGTGGTGAATTCGATTCGCG
TCGCGGCGGTGACTGGAATCGCAGCGGCGGAGGCGGCGGAGGAGGTCGAGGATTTGGACGCGGACCATCG
TACCGCGGCGGTGGCGGCGGAAGCGGTAGCAACCTCAACGAGCAGACTGCCGAGGATGGCCAGGCACAGC
AGCAGCAGCAGCCGCGCAACGATCGTTGGCAGGAGCCAGAACGTCCTGCCGGATTCGATGGCAGCGAGGG
CGGACAGTCTGCCGGCGGCAACAGAAGCTACAACAATCGCGGCGAGCGCGGAGGCGGCGGTTACAACAGC
CGCTGGAAGGAGGGCGGCGGCTCAAACGTCGACTACACAAAGCTGGGCGCCCGAGATGAGCGCCTGGAGG
TGGAGCTGTTCGGCGTGGGCAATACGGGAATCAATTTTGACAAATACGAGGATATACCCGTGGAGGCGAC
GGGCCAGAATGTGCCCCCGAACATCACATCGTTCGATTAGGGTACCGGATCCGAATTCGAGCTCCGTCGA
CAAGCTTGCGGCCGCACTCGAGCACCACCACCACCACCACTGAGATCCGGCTGCTAACAAAGCCCGAAAG
GAAGCTGAGTTGGCTGCTGCCACCGCTGAGCAATAACTAGCATAACCCCTTGGGGCCTCTAAACGGGTCT
TGAGGGGTTTTTTGCTGAAAGGAGGAACTATATCCGGAT
Features (pLannotate 1.2.2; 22 found; start..end, strand, type, name):
     12..467     +  rep_origin     f1 ori (sequence partly withheld): f1 bacteriophage origin of replication; arrow indicates direction of (+) strand synthesis
    494..551     +  promoter       AmpR promoter (fragment): bla
    560..1375    -  CDS            KanR: aminoglycoside phosphotransferase; aph(3')-Ia; confers resistance to kanamycin in bacteria or G418 (Geneticin®) in eukaryotes
   1497..2085    +  rep_origin     ori: high-copy-number ColE1/pMB1/pBR322/pUC origin of replication
   2271..2413    -  misc_feature   bom: basis of mobility region from pBR322
   2515..2706    -  CDS            rop: Rop protein, which maintains plasmids at low copy number; rop
   2723..3103    +  CDS            YPB1_ECOLX: Protein predicted: Swiss-Prot protein existence level 4. From Escherichia coli.
   3175..3466    -  CDS            TcR (fragment): tetracycline efflux protein; tet; confers resistance to tetracycline
   3481..3502    -  protein_bind   CAP binding site: CAP binding activates transcription in the presence of cAMP. E. coli catabolite activator protein
   3515..4597    -  CDS            lacI: lac repressor; lacI; The lac repressor binds to the lac operator to inhibit transcription in E. coli. This inhibition can be relieved by adding lactose or isopropyl-β-D-thiogalactopyranoside (IPTG).
   4598..4675    -  promoter       lacI promoter: lacI
   4683..4962    -  CDS            TcR (fragment): tetracycline efflux protein; tet; confers resistance to tetracycline
   4984..5002    +  promoter       T7 promoter: promoter for bacteriophage T7 RNA polymerase
   5003..5027    +  protein_bind   lac operator: The lac repressor binds to the lac operator to inhibit transcription in E. coli. This inhibition can be relieved by adding lactose or isopropyl-β-D-thiogalactopyranoside (IPTG). lac repressor encoded by lacI
   5042..5064    +  RBS            RBS: efficient ribosome binding site from bacteriophage T7 gene 10 (Olins and Rangwala, 1989)
   5074..6552    +  CDS            NusA: transcription elongation protein (N utilization substance protein A); nusA; highly soluble in E. coli
   6568..6585    +  CDS            7xHis (fragment): 6xHis affinity tag
   6592..6614    +  CDS            capTEV™ (fragment): composite tag for in vivo biotinylation, TEV protease cleavage, and 6xHis tagging
   6625..7518    +  CDS            bel (fragment): DDX3_DROME - Experimental evidence at protein level: Swiss-Prot protein existence level 1. ATP-dependent RNA helicase that is essential and required for cellular function, larval growth, and for male and female fertility. Also required for RNA interference (RNAi), double-stranded RNA induces potent and specific gene silencing, by acting downstream of dsRNA internalization. RNAi is mediated by the RNA-induced silencing complex (RISC), a sequence-specific, multicomponent nuclease that destroys or silences messenger RNAs homologous to the silencing trigger. From Drosophila melanogaster (Fruit fly
   7574..7591    +  CDS            9xHis (fragment): 9xHis affinity tag
   7601..7650    +  CDS            SET1 (fragment): solubility-enhancement tag derived from T7 phage gene 10B
   7658..7705    +  terminator     T7 terminator: transcription terminator for bacteriophage T7 RNA polymerase
