[The description below was written by a language model from this plasmid's Addgene catalogue record and pLannotate feature annotations shown in this document.]
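Description:
pETM-60-NusA-DmBelle_1-298_B is a 7,730 nt bacterial expression plasmid for producing an N-terminal fragment (residues 1–298) of the Drosophila melanogaster DEAD-box RNA helicase Belle (bel, the fly DDX3 orthologue) as a NusA fusion in E. coli. The catalogue lists the backbone as unknown, but the name and the annotated features point to a pET-type pETM-60 vector. It carries a ColE1/pMB1-family origin together with the bom region and the rop gene, which holds copy number down, in line with the low-copy designation. An f1 origin is also present. Selection is by kanamycin through an aminoglycoside phosphotransferase gene. Short tetracycline-resistance fragments flanking the lacI region appear to be non-functional remnants of the pBR322 ancestry.

The expression cassette is driven by a T7 promoter with an adjacent lac operator and the T7 gene 10 ribosome binding site. A plasmid-borne lacI gene supplies repressor, so transcription depends on a host providing T7 RNA polymerase and is inducible with IPTG. The open reading frame begins with NusA, a highly soluble E. coli protein used to improve the solubility of difficult passengers. This is followed by a 6xHis tag and a short match to a TEV-site-containing tag, suggesting a TEV protease site for removing the fusion partner, and then the 894 nt bel fragment. A further His-tag sequence and a small match to a T7 gene 10-derived sequence lie downstream of the insert before the T7 terminator. The record does not show whether these are in frame with the Belle fragment or are simply vector sequence beyond a stop codon. The construct is suited to recombinant production and affinity purification of the Belle N-terminal region. The depositor sequence may be theoretical rather than fully verified.
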