Addgene plasmid #145964: pETM-60-NusA-DmBelle_1-298_B
Purpose: Bacterial Expression of DmBelle_1-298
Depositing lab: Elisa Izaurralde. Depositing organization: Max Planck Institute for Developmental Biology.
Backbone
  Vector backbone: Unknown
  Vector type: Bacterial Expression
Growth in bacteria
  Bacterial resistance: Kanamycin, 50 μg/mL
  Growth temperature: 37°C
  Growth strain: DH5alpha
  Copy number: Low Copy
Gene/Insert
  Gene/Insert name: DmBelle_1-298
  Species: D. melanogaster (fly)
  Entrez Gene: bel (a.k.a. Dmel_CG9748, BEL, Bel, CG9748, DmRH6, Dmel\CG9748, L3, anon-85Ab, cap, cg9748, l(3)85Ac, l(3)L3, l(3)L4740, l(3)S047110, l(3)S097074, ms(3)Pneo85A, ms(3)neo30)
  Cloning method: Unknown
Terms and licenses: Academic/Nonprofit Terms; Industry Terms: Not Available to Industry
Depositor comments: Plasmids from this collection were made available to the research community and donated after the lab closed. Please note that the sequence provided by the depositing laboratory may be theoretical/predicted or based on Sanger sequencing results. There may be discrepancies between sequencing results obtained by Addgene and the depositor sequence. If an Addgene verified sequence is not available, please contact before placing your order to request that our lab fully sequence the plasmid.
How to cite: pETM-60-NusA-DmBelle_1-298_B was a gift from Elisa Izaurralde (Addgene plasmid # 145964 ; http://n2t.net/addgene:145964 ; RRID:Addgene_145964)
